>Addgene plasmid #188057 | pCMV-BLZinCh-P40 | depositor full sequence | sequence record 365034 | Full sequence of pCMV-BLZinCh-P40 plasmid
TAGTTATTAATAGTAATCAATTACGGGGTCATTAGTTCATAGCCCATATATGGAGTTCCGCGTTACATAA
CTTACGGTAAATGGCCCGCCTGGCTGACCGCCCAACGACCCCCGCCCATTGACGTCAATAATGACGTATG
TTCCCATAGTAACGCCAATAGGGACTTTCCATTGACGTCAATGGGTGGAGTATTTACGGTAAACTGCCCA
CTTGGCAGTACATCAAGTGTATCATATGCCAAGTACGCCCCCTATTGACGTCAATGACGGTAAATGGCCC
GCCTGGCATTATGCCCAGTACATGACCTTATGGGACTTTCCTACTTGGCAGTACATCTACGTATTAGTCA
TCGCTATTACCATGGTGATGCGGTTTTGGCAGTACATCAATGGGCGTGGATAGCGGTTTGACTCACGGGG
ATTTCCAAGTCTCCACCCCATTGACGTCAATGGGAGTTTGTTTTGGCACCAAAATCAACGGGACTTTCCA
AAATGTCGTAACAACTCCGCCCCATTGACGCAAATGGGCGGTAGGCGTGTACGGTGGGAGGTCTATATAA
GCAGAGCTGGTTTAGTGAACCGTCAGATCCGTGCTAGCCATGGTATTTACTCTTGAAGATTTTGTCGGTG
ATTGGCGCCAGACCGCCGGCTATAACCTGGACCAAGTGCTTGAACAGGGCGGGGTTAGCAGCCTGTTTCA
AAACCTGGGGGTGAGTGTCACGCCAATTCAGCGCATCGTTCTGTCGGGAGAGAATGGTCTGAAAATCGAT
ATCCACGTCATTATCCCGTACGAAGGTCTTTCTGGTGATCAGATGGGGCAGATAGAAAAAATATTCAAAG
TGGTGTACCCAGTAGACGATCATCACTTCAAGGTTATACTGCACTATGGCACCCTCGTTATCGATGGCGT
TACTCCGAATATGATCGATTACTTTGGGCGTCCTTATGAAGGTATTGCGGTGTTCGACGGTAAAAAAATT
ACGGTTACCGGGACGCTCTGGAATGGTAATAAAATCATTGATGAGCGCTTGATAAACCCAGATGGCAGCC
TTCTGTTCAGAGTTACGATAAACGGGGTTACGGGTTGGCGACTGTGCGAAAGACATATGGTGAGCAAGGG
CGAAGAGCTGTTCACCGGGGTGGTGCCCATCCTGGTCGAGCTGGACGGCGACGTAAACGGCCACAAGTTC
AGCGTGTCCGGCGAGGGCGAGGGCGATGCCACCTACGGCAAGCTGACCCTGAAGTTCATCTGCACCACCG
GTAAGCTGCCCGTGCCCTGGCCCACCCTCGTGACCACCCTGACCTGGGGCGTGCAGTGCTTCGCCCGCTA
CCCCGACCACATGAAGCAGCACGACTTCTTCAAGTCCGCCATGCCCGAAGGCTACGTCCAGGAGCGCACC
ATCTTCTTCAAGGACGACGGCAACTACAAGACCCGCGCCGAGGTGAAGTTCGAGGGCGACACCCTGGTGA
ACCGCATCGAGCTGAAGGGCATCGACTTCAAGGAGGACGGCAACATCCTGGGGCACAAGCTGGAGTACAA
CGCCATCAGCGACAACGTCTATATCACCGCCGACAAGCAGAAGAACGGCATCAAGGCCAACTTCAAGATC
CGCCACAACATCGAGGACGGCAGCGTGCAGCTCGCCGACCACTACCAGCAGAACACCCCCATCGGCGACG
GCCCCGTGCTGCTGCCCGACAACCACTACCTGAGCACCCAGTCCCACCTGTGCAAAGACCCCAACGAGAA
GCGCGATCACATGGTCCTGCTGGAGTTCGTGACCGCCGCCGGGATCACTCTCGGCATGGACGAGCTGTAC
AAGTCCGGAGGCGGCGAGCTCCCACCTCCACCGCCGCCTCCACCTCCACCGCCACCCCCTCCACCCCCGC
CACCTCCTCCACCGCCACCACCGCCCCCTCCACCTCCTCCACCGCCCCCACCGCCCCCGCCACCTCCTCC
GCGGGGCTCGGTACCCATGGTGAGCAAGGGCGAAGAGCTGTTCACCGGGGTGGTGCCCATCCTGGTCGAG
CTGGACGGCGACGTAAACGGCCACAAGTTCAGCGTGTCCGGCGAGGGCGAGGGCGATGCCACCTACGGCA
AGCTGACCCTGAAGTTCATCTGCACCACCGGCAAGCTGCCCGTGCCCTGGCCCACCCTCGTGACCACCTT
CGGCTACGGCCTGATGTGCTTCGCCCGCTACCCCGACCACATGAAGCAGCACGACTTCTTCAAGTCCGCC
ATGCCCGAAGGCTACGTCCAGGAGCGCACCATCTTCTTCAAGGACGACGGCAACTACAAGACCCGCGCCG
AGGTGAAGTTCGAGGGCGACACCCTGGTGAACCGCATCGAGCTGAAGGGCATCGACTTCAAGGAGGACGG
CAACATCCTGGGGCACAAGCTTGAGTACAACTACAACAGCCACAACGTCTATATCATGGCCGACAAGCAG
AAGAACGGCATCAAGGTGAACTTCAAGATCCGCCACAACATCGAGGACGGCAGCGTGCAGCTCGCCGACC
ACTACCAGCAGAACACCCCCATCGGCGACGGCCCCGTGCTGCTGCCCGACAACCACTACCTGAGCTACCA
GTCCCACCTGTGCAAAGACCCCAACGAGAAGCGCGATCACATGGTCCTGCTGGAGTTCGTGACCGCCGCC
GGGATCACTCTCGGCATGGACGAGCTGTACAAGTACAAGCGGCCGCACTCGAGCTAAGACTCTAGATCAT
AATCAGCCATACCACATTTGTAGAGGTTTTACTTGCTTTAAAAAACCTCCCACACCTCCCCCTGAACCTG
AAACATAAAATGAATGCAATTGTTGTTGTTAACTTGTTTATTGCAGCTTATAATGGTTACAAATAAAGCA
ATAGCATCACAAATTTCACAAATAAAGCATTTTTTTCACTGCATTCTAGTTGTGGTTTGTCCAAACTCAT
CAATGTATCTTAAGGCGTAAATTGTAAGCGTTAATATTTTGTTAAAATTCGCGTTAAATTTTTGTTAAAT
CAGCTCATTTTTTAACCAATAGGCCGAAATCGGCAAAATCCCTTATAAATCAAAAGAATAGACCGAGATA
GGGT
[37 nt withheld, positions 3085-3121]
AAAGAACGTGGACTCCAACGTCAAAGG
[49 nt withheld, positions 3149-3197]
T
[91 nt withheld, positions 3199-3289]
G
[124 nt withheld, positions 3291-3414]
CAGGTGGCACTTTTCGGGGAAATGTGCGCGGAACCCCTATTTGTTTATTTTTCTAAATACATTCAAATAT
GTATCCGCTCATGAGACAATAACCCTGATAAATGCTTCAATAATATTGAAAAAGGAAGAGTCCTGAGGCG
GAAAGAACCAGCTGTGGAATGTGTGTCAGTTAGGGTGTGGAAAGTCCCCAGGCTCCCCAGCAGGCAGAAG
TATGCAAAGCATGCATCTCAATTAGTCAGCAACCAGGTGTGGAAAGTCCCCAGGCTCCCCAGCAGGCAGA
AGTATGCAAAGCATGCATCTCAATTAGTCAGCAACCATAGTCCCGCCCCTAACTCCGCCCATCCCGCCCC
TAACTCCGCCCAGTTCCGCCCATTCTCCGCCCCATGGCTGACTAATTTTTTTTATTTATGCAGAGGCCGA
GGCCGCCTCGGCCTCTGAGCTATTCCAGAAGTAGTGAGGAGGCTTTTTTGGAGGCCTAGGCTTTTGCAAA
GATCGATCAAGAGACAGGATGAGGATCGTTTCGCATGATTGAACAAGATGGATTGCACGCAGGTTCTCCG
GCCGCTTGGGTGGAGAGGCTATTCGGCTATGACTGGGCACAACAGACAATCGGCTGCTCTGATGCCGCCG
TGTTCCGGCTGTCAGCGCAGGGGCGCCCGGTTCTTTTTGTCAAGACCGACCTGTCCGGTGCCCTGAATGA
ACTGCAAGACGAGGCAGCGCGGCTATCGTGGCTGGCCACGACGGGCGTTCCTTGCGCAGCTGTGCTCGAC
GTTGTCACTGAAGCGGGAAGGGACTGGCTGCTATTGGGCGAAGTGCCGGGGCAGGATCTCCTGTCATCTC
ACCTTGCTCCTGCCGAGAAAGTATCCATCATGGCTGATGCAATGCGGCGGCTGCATACGCTTGATCCGGC
TACCTGCCCATTCGACCACCAAGCGAAACATCGCATCGAGCGAGCACGTACTCGGATGGAAGCCGGTCTT
GTCGATCAGGATGATCTGGACGAAGAGCATCAGGGGCTCGCGCCAGCCGAACTGTTCGCCAGGCTCAAGG
CGAGCATGCCCGACGGCGAGGATCTCGTCGTGACCCATGGCGATGCCTGCTTGCCGAATATCATGGTGGA
AAATGGCCGCTTTTCTGGATTCATCGACTGTGGCCGGCTGGGTGTGGCGGACCGCTATCAGGACATAGCG
TTGGCTACCCGTGATATTGCTGAAGAGCTTGGCGGCGAATGGGCTGACCGCTTCCTCGTGCTTTACGGTA
TCGCCGCTCCCGATTCGCAGCGCATCGCCTTCTATCGCCTTCTTGACGAGTTCTTCTGAGCGGGACTCTG
GGGTTCGAAATGACCGACCAAGCGACGCCCAACCTGCCATCACGAGATTTCGATTCCACCGCCGCCTTCT
ATGAAAGGTTGGGCTTCGGAATCGTTTTCCGGGACGCCGGCTGGATGATCCTCCAGCGCGGGGATCTCAT
GCTGGAGTTCTTCGCCCACCCTAGGGGGAGGCTAACTGAAACACGGAAGGAGACAATACCGGAAGGAACC
CGCGCTATGACGGCAATAAAAAGACAGAATAAAACGCACGGTGTTGGGTCGTTTGTTCATAAACGCGGGG
TTCGGTCCCAGGGCTGGCACTCTGTCGATACCCCACCGAGACCCCATTGGGGCCAATACGCCCGCGTTTC
TTCCTTTTCCCCACCCCACCCCCCAAGTTCGGGTGAAGGCCCAGGGCTCGCAGCCAACGTCGGGGCGGCA
GGCCCTGCCATAGCCTCAGGTTACTCATATATACTTTAGATTGATTTAAAACTTCATTTTTAATTTAAAA
GGATCTAGGTGAAGATCCTTTTTGATAATCTCATGACCAAAATCCCTTAACGTGAGTTTTCGTTCCACTG
AGCGTCAGACCCCGTAGAAAAGATCAAAGGATCTTCTTGAGATCCTTTTTTTCTGCGCGTAATCTGCTGC
TTGCAAACAAAAAAACCACCGCTACCAGCGGTGGTTTGTTTGCCGGATCAAGAGCTACCAACTCTTTTTC
CGAAGGTAACTGGCTTCAGCAGAGCGCAGATACCAAATACTGTCCTTCTAGTGTAGCCGTAGTTAGGCCA
CCACTTCAAGAACTCTGTAGCACCGCCTACATACCTCGCTCTGCTAATCCTGTTACCAGTGGCTGCTGCC
AGTGGCGATAAGTCGTGTCTTACCGGGTTGGACTCAAGACGATAGTTACCGGATAAGGCGCAGCGGTCGG
GCTGAACGGGGGGTTCGTGCACACAGCCCAGCTTGGAGCGAACGACCTACACCGAACTGAGATACCTACA
GCGTGAGCTATGAGAAAGCGCCACGCTTCCCGAAGGGAGAAAGGCGGACAGGTATCCGGTAAGCGGCAGG
GTCGGAACAGGAGAGCGCACGAGGGAGCTTCCAGGGGGAAACGCCTGGTATCTTTATAGTCCTGTCGGGT
TTCGCCACCTCTGACTTGAGCGTCGATTTTTGTGATGCTCGTCAGGGGGGCGGAGCCTATGGAAAAACGC
CAGCAACGCGGCCTTTTTACGGTTCCTGGCCTTTTGCTGGCCTTTTGCTCACATGTTCTTTCCTGCGTTA
TCCCCTGATTCTGTGGATAACCGTATTACCGCCATGCAT
Features (pLannotate 1.2.2; 15 found; start..end, strand, type, name):
     61..364     +  enhancer       CMV enhancer: human cytomegalovirus immediate early enhancer
    365..568     +  promoter       CMV promoter: human cytomegalovirus (CMV) immediate early promoter
    600..1100    +  CDS            LUCI_OPLGR (fragment): Experimental evidence at protein level: Swiss-Prot protein existence level 1. Catalytic subunit of oplophorus-luciferin 2-monooxygenase. Oxidoreductase that converts coelenterazine (the oplophorus luciferin) to coelenteramide under emission of blue light with a maximum at 454 nm. Is also active with bisdeoxycoelenterazine. From Oplophorus gracilirostris (Luminous shrimp).
   1107..1823    +  CDS            mCerulean: mCerulean is a basic (constitutively fluorescent) cyan fluorescent protein published in 2005, derived from Aequorea victoria. It is reported to be a very rapidly-maturing monomer.
   1977..2693    +  CDS            Citrine: enhanced variant of YFP (Heikal et al., 2001) mammalian codon-optimized
   2725..2808    +  CDS            large T antigen (fragment): large T antigen from SV40 (simian virus 40)
   2831..2952    +  polyA_signal   SV40 poly(A) signal: SV40 polyadenylation signal
   2986..3414    -  rep_origin     f1 ori (sequence partly withheld): f1 bacteriophage origin of replication; arrow indicates direction of (+) strand synthesis
   3441..3545    +  promoter       AmpR promoter: bla
   3547..3904    +  promoter       SV40 promoter: SV40 enhancer and early promoter
   3939..4733    +  CDS            NeoR/KanR: aminoglycoside phosphotransferase from Tn5; aph(3')-II (or nptII); confers resistance to neomycin, kanamycin, and G418 (Geneticin®)
   4754..4906    +  CDS            ble (fragment): BLE_KLEPN - Experimental evidence at protein level: Swiss-Prot protein existence level 1. Binding protein with a strong affinity to the bleomycin family of antibiotics. Binds to CL990; an antimitotic-antibiotic compound. From Klebsiella pneumoniae.
   4965..5012    +  polyA_signal   HSV TK poly(A) signal: herpes simplex virus thymidine kinase polyadenylation signal (Cole and Stacy, 1985)
   5103..5119    -  polyA_signal   bGH poly(A) signal (fragment): bovine growth hormone polyadenylation signal
   5341..5929    +  rep_origin     ori: high-copy-number ColE1/pMB1/pBR322/pUC origin of replication
