>Addgene plasmid #188057 | pCMV-BLZinCh-P40 | addgene full sequence | sequence record 374523 | Addgene NGS Result
CTCTTCGCCCTTGCTCACCATGGGTACCGAGCCCCGCGGAGGAGGTGGCGGGGGCGGTGGGGGCGGTGGA
GGAGGTGGAGGGGGCGGTGGTGGCGGTGGAGGAGGTGGCGGGGGTGGAGGGGGTGGCGGTGGAGGTGGAG
GCGGCGGTGGAGGTGGGAGCTCGCCGCCTCCGGACTTGTACAGCTCGTCCATGCCGAGAGTGATCCCGGC
GGCGGTCACGAACTCCAGCAGGACCATGTGATCGCGCTTCTCGTTGGGGTCTTTGCACAGGTGGGACTGG
GTGCTCAGGTAGTGGTTGTCGGGCAGCAGCACGGGGCCGTCGCCGATGGGGGTGTTCTGCTGGTAGTGGT
CGGCGAGCTGCACGCTGCCGTCCTCGATGTTGTGGCGGATCTTGAAGTTGGCCTTGATGCCGTTCTTCTG
CTTGTCGGCGGTGATATAGACGTTGTCGCTGATGGCGTTGTACTCCAGCTTGTGCCCCAGGATGTTGCCG
TCCTCCTTGAAGTCGATGCCCTTCAGCTCGATGCGGTTCACCAGGGTGTCGCCCTCGAACTTCACCTCGG
CGCGGGTCTTGTAGTTGCCGTCGTCCTTGAAGAAGATGGTGCGCTCCTGGACGTAGCCTTCGGGCATGGC
GGACTTGAAGAAGTCGTGCTGCTTCATGTGGTCGGGGTAGCGGGCGAAGCACWKCASGCCCCAGGTCAGG
GTGGTCACGAGGGTGGGCCAGGGCACGGGCAGCTTACCGGTGGTGCAGATGAACTTCAGGGTCAGCTTGC
CGTAGGTGGCATCGCCCTCGCCCTCGCCGGACACGCTGAACTTGTGGCCGTTTACGTCGCCGTCCAGCTC
GACCAGGATGGGCACCACCCCGGTGAACAGCTCTTCGCCCTTGCTCACCATATGTCTTTCGCACAGTCGC
CAACCCGTAACCCCGTTTATCGTAACTCTGAACAGAAGGCTGCCATCTGGGTTTATCAAGCGCTCATCAA
TGATTTTATTACCATTCCAGAGCGTCCCGGTAACCGTAATTTTTTTACCGTCGAACACCGCAATACCTTC
ATAAGGACGCCCAAAGTAATCGATCATATTCGGAGTAACGCCATCGATAACGAGGGTGCCATAGTGCAGT
ATAACCTTGAAGTGATGATCGTCTACTGGGTACACCACTTTGAATATTTTTTCTATCTGCCCCATCTGAT
CACCAGAAAGACCTTCGTACGGGATAATGACGTGGATATCGATTTTCAGACCATTCTCTCCCGACAGAAC
GATGCGCTGAATTGGCGTGACACTCACCCCCAGGTTTTGAAACAGGCTGCTAACCCCGCCCTGTTCAAGC
ACTTGGTCCAGGTTATAGCCGGCGGTCTGGCGCCAATCACCGACAAAATCTTCAAGAGTAAATACCATGG
CTAGCACGGATCTGACGGTTCACTAAACCAGCTCTGCTTATATAGACCTCCCACCGTACACGCCTACCGC
CCATTTGCGTCAATGGGGCGGAGTTGTTACGACATTTTGGAAAGTCCCGTTGATTTTGGTGCCAAAACAA
ACTCCCATTGACGTCAATGGGGTGGAGACTTGGAAATCCCCGTGAGTCAAACCGCTATCCACGCCCATTG
ATGTACTGCCAAAACCGCATCACCATGGTAATAGCGATGACTAATACGTAGATGTACTGCCAAGTAGGAA
AGTCCCATAAGGTCATGTACTGGGCATAATGCCAGGCGGGCCATTTACCGTCATTGACGTCAATAGGGGG
CGTACTTGGCATATGATACACTTGATGTACTGCCAAGTGGGCAGTTTACCGTAAATACTCCACCCATTGA
CGTCAATGGAAAGTCCCTATTGGCGTTACTATGGGAACATACGTCATTATTGACGTCAATGGGCGGGGGT
CGTTGGGCGGTCAGCCAGGCGGGCCATTTACCGTAAGTTATGTAACGCGGAACTCCATATATGGGCTATG
AACTAATGACCCCGTAATTGATTACTATTAATAACTAATGCATGGCGGTAATACGGTTATCCACAGAATC
AGGGGATAACGCAGGAAAGAACATGTGAGCAAAAGGCCAGCAAAAGGCCAGGAACCGTAAAAAGGCCGCG
TTGCTGGCGTTTTTCCATAGGCTCCGCCCCCCTGACGAGCATCACAAAAATCGACGCTCAAGTCAGAGGT
GGCGAAACCCGACAGGACTATAAAGATACCAGGCGTTTCCCCCTGGAAGCTCCCTCGTGCGCTCTCCTGT
TCCGACCCTGCCGCTTACCGGATACCTGTCCGCCTTTCTCCCTTCGGGAAGCGTGGCGCTTTCTCATAGC
TCACGCTGTAGGTATCTCAGTTCGGTGTAGGTCGTTCGCTCCAAGCTGGGCTGTGTGCACGAACCCCCCG
TTCAGCCCGACCGCTGCGCCTTATCCGGTAACTATCGTCTTGAGTCCAACCCGGTAAGACACGACTTATC
GCCACTGGCAGCAGCCACTGGTAACAGGATTAGCAGAGCGAGGTATGTAGGCGGTGCTACAGAGTTCTTG
AAGTGGTGGCCTAACTACGGCTACACTAGAAGAACAGTATTTGGTATCTGCGCTCTGCTGAAGCCAGTTA
CCTTCGGAAAAAGAGTTGGTAGCTCTTGATCCGGCAAACAAACCACCGCTGGTAGCGGTGGTTTTTTTGT
TTGCAAGCAGCAGATTACGCGCAGAAAAAAAGGATCTCAAGAAGATCCTTTGATCTTTTCTACGGGGTCT
GACGCTCAGTGGAACGAAAACTCACGTTAAGGGATTTTGGTCATGAGATTATCAAAAAGGATCTTCACCT
AGATCCTTTTAAATTAAAAATGAAGTTTTAAATCAATCTAAAGTATATATGAGTAACCTGAGGCTATGGC
AGGGCCTGCCGCCCCGACGTTGGCTGCGAGCCCTGGGCCTTCACCCGAACTTGGGGGGTGGGGTGGGGAA
AAGGAAGAAACGCGGGCGTATTGGCCCCAATGGGGTCTCGGTGGGGTATCGACAGAGTGCCAGCCCTGGG
ACCGAACCCCGCGTTTATGAACAAACGACCCAACACCGTGCGTTTTATTCTGTCTTTTTATTGCCGTCAT
AGCGCGGGTTCCTTCCGGTATTGTCTCCTTCCGTGTTTCAGTTAGCCTCCCCCTAGGGTGGGCGAAGAAC
TCCAGCATGAGATCCCCGCGCTGGAGGATCATCCAGCCGGCGTCCCGGAAAACGATTCCGAAGCCCAACC
TTTCATAGAAGGCGGCGGTGGAATCGAAATCTCGTGATGGCAGGTTGGGCGTCGCTTGGTCGGTCATTTC
GAACCCCAGAGTCCCGCTCAGAAGAACTCGTCAAGAAGGCGATAGAAGGCGATGCGCTGCGAATCGGGAG
CGGCGATACCGTAAAGCACGAGGAAGCGGTCAGCCCATTCGCCGCCAAGCTCTTCAGCAATATCACGGGT
AGCCAACGCTATGTCCTGATAGCGGTCCGCCACACCCAGCCGGCCACAGTCGATGAATCCAGAAAAGCGG
CCATTTTCCACCATGATATTCGGCAAGCAGGCATCGCCATGGGTCACGACGAGATCCTCGCCGTCGGGCA
TGCTCGCCTTGAGCCTGGCGAACAGTTCGGCTGGCGCGAGCCCCTGATGCTCTTCGTCCAGATCATCCTG
ATCGACAAGACCGGCTTCCATCCGAGTACGTGCTCGCTCGATGCGATGTTTCGCTTGGTGGTCGAATGGG
CAGGTAGCCGGATCAAGCGTATGCAGCCGCCGCATTGCATCAGCCATGATGGATACTTTCTCGGCAGGAG
CAAGGTGAGATGACAGGAGATCCTGCCCCGGCACTTCGCCCAATAGCAGCCAGTCCCTTCCCGCTTCAGT
GACAACGTCGAGCACAGCTGCGCAAGGAACGCCCGTCGTGGCCAGCCACGATAGCCGCGCTGCCTCGTCT
TGCAGTTCATTCAGGGCACCGGACAGGTCGGTCTTGACAAAAAGAACCGGGCGCCCCTGCGCTGACAGCC
GGAACACGGCGGCATCAGAGCAGCCGATTGTCTGTTGTGCCCAGTCATAGCCGAATAGCCTCTCCACCCA
AGCGGCCGGAGAACCTGCGTGCAATCCATCTTGTTCAATCATGCGAAACGATCCTCATCCTGTCTCTTGA
TCGATCTTTGCAAAAGCCTAGGCCTCCAAAAAAGCCTCCTCACTACTTCTGGAATAGCTCAGAGGCCGAG
GCGGCCTCGGCCTCTGCATAAATAAAAAAAATTAGTCAGCCATGGGGCGGAGAATGGGCGGAACTGGGCG
GAGTTAGGGGCGGGATGGGCGGAGTTAGGGGCGGGACTATGGTTGCTGACTAATTGAGATGCATGCTTTG
CATACTTCTGCCTGCTGGGGAGCCTGGGGACTTTCCACACCTGGTTGCTGACTAATTGAGATGCATGCTT
TGCATACTTCTGCCTGCTGGGGAGCCTGGGGACTTTCCACACCCTAACTGACACACATTCCACAGCTGGT
TCTTTCCGCCTCAGGACTCTTCCTTTTTCAATATTATTGAAGCATTTATCAGGGTTATTGTCTCATGAGC
GGATACATATTTGAATGTATTTAGAAAAATAAACAAATAGGGGTTCCGCGCACATTTCCCCGAAAAGTGC
CACCTG
[124 nt withheld, positions 4627-4750]
C
[91 nt withheld, positions 4752-4842]
A
[49 nt withheld, positions 4844-4892]
CCTTTGACGTTGGAGTCCACGTTCTTT
[37 nt withheld, positions 4920-4956]
ACCCTATCTCGGTCTATTCTTTTGATTTATAAGGGATTTTGCCGATTTCGGCCTATTGGTTAAAAAATGA
GCTGATTTAACAAAAATTTAACGCGAATTTTAACAAAATATTAACGCTTACAATTTACGCCTTAAGATAC
ATTGATGAGTTTGGACAAACCACAACTAGAATGCAGTGAAAAAAATGCTTTATTTGTGAAATTTGTGATG
CTATTGCTTTATTTGTAACCATTATAAGCTGCAATAAACAAGTTAACAACAACAATTGCATTCATTTTAT
GTTTCAGGTTCAGGGGGAGGTGTGGGAGGTTTTTTAAAGCAAGTAAAACCTCTACAAATGTGGTATGGCT
GATTATGATCTAGAGTCTTAGCTCGAGTGCGGCCGCTTGTACTTGTACAGCTCGTCCATGCCGAGAGTGA
TCCCGGCGGCGGTCACGAACTCCAGCAGGACCATGTGATCGCGCTTCTCGTTGGGGTCTTTGCACAGGTG
GGACTGGTAGCTCAGGTAGTGGTTGTCGGGCAGCAGCACGGGGCCGTCGCCGATGGGGGTGTTCTGCTGG
TAGTGGTCGGCGAGCTGCACGCTGCCGTCCTCGATGTTGTGGCGGATCTTGAAGTTCRCCTTGATGCCGT
TCTTCTGCTTGTCGGCSATGATATAGACGTTGTGGCTGTTGTAGTTGTACTCAAGCTTGTGCCCCAGGAT
GTTGCCGTCCTCCTTGAAGTCGATGCCCTTCAGCTCGATGCGGTTCACCAGGGTGTCGCCCTCGAACTTC
ACCTCGGCGCGGGTCTTGTAGTTGCCGTCGTCCTTGAAGAAGATGGTGCGCTCCTGGACGTAGCCTTCGG
GCATGGCGGACTTGAAGAAGTCGTGCTGCTTCATGTGGTCGGGGTAGCGGGCGAAGCACATCAGGCCGTA
GCCGAAGGTGGTCACGAGGGTGGGCCAGGGCACGGGCAGCTTGCCGGTGGTGCAGATGAACTTCAGGGTC
AGCTTGCCGTAGGTGGCATCGCCCTCGCCCTCGCCGGACACGCTGAACTTGTGGCCGTTTACGTCGCCGT
CCAGCTCGACCAGGATGGGCACCACCCCGGTGAACAG
Features (pLannotate 1.2.2; 15 found; start..end, strand, type, name):
    174..891     -  CDS            mCerulean (fragment): enhanced monomeric variant of CFP (Rizzo et al., 2004) mammalian codon-optimized
    898..1398    -  CDS            LUCI_OPLGR (fragment): Experimental evidence at protein level: Swiss-Prot protein existence level 1. Catalytic subunit of oplophorus-luciferin 2-monooxygenase. Oxidoreductase that converts coelenterazine (the oplophorus luciferin) to coelenteramide under emission of blue light with a maximum at 454 nm. Is also active with bisdeoxycoelenterazine. From Oplophorus gracilirostris (Luminous shrimp).
   1430..1633    -  promoter       CMV promoter: human cytomegalovirus (CMV) immediate early promoter
   1634..1937    -  enhancer       CMV enhancer: human cytomegalovirus immediate early enhancer
   2112..2700    -  rep_origin     ori: high-copy-number ColE1/pMB1/pBR322/pUC origin of replication
   2922..2938    +  polyA_signal   bGH poly(A) signal (fragment): bovine growth hormone polyadenylation signal
   3029..3076    -  polyA_signal   HSV TK poly(A) signal: herpes simplex virus thymidine kinase polyadenylation signal (Cole and Stacy, 1985)
   3135..3287    -  CDS            ble (fragment): BLE_KLEPN - Experimental evidence at protein level: Swiss-Prot protein existence level 1. Binding protein with a strong affinity to the bleomycin family of antibiotics. Binds to CL990; an antimitotic-antibiotic compound. From Klebsiella pneumoniae.
   3308..4102    -  CDS            NeoR/KanR: aminoglycoside phosphotransferase from Tn5; aph(3')-II (or nptII); confers resistance to neomycin, kanamycin, and G418 (Geneticin®)
   4137..4494    -  promoter       SV40 promoter: SV40 enhancer and early promoter
   4496..4600    -  promoter       AmpR promoter: bla
   4627..5055    +  rep_origin     f1 ori (sequence partly withheld): f1 bacteriophage origin of replication; arrow indicates direction of (+) strand synthesis
   5089..5210    -  polyA_signal   SV40 poly(A) signal: SV40 polyadenylation signal
   5233..5316    -  CDS            large T antigen (fragment): large T antigen from SV40 (simian virus 40)
   5348..21      -  CDS            Citrine (across the origin): enhanced variant of YFP (Heikal et al., 2001) mammalian codon-optimized
