[The description below was written by a language model from this plasmid's Addgene catalogue record and pLannotate feature annotations shown in this document.]
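Description:
pCMV-BLZinCh-P40 is a 6,043 bp mammalian expression plasmid built on a pCMV backbone. It encodes BLZinCh-P40, a genetically encoded Zn2+ sensor with a dual BRET and FRET read-out for imaging intracellular zinc. In bacteria it is maintained at high copy through a ColE1/pUC-type origin and selected with kanamycin. The same Tn5 NeoR/KanR gene sits behind tandem bacterial (bla-type) and SV40 early promoters and ends in an HSV TK polyadenylation signal, so it also allows G418 selection of transfected mammalian cells. An f1 phage origin is present as well. Short matches to ble, a bGH poly(A) signal and SV40 large T antigen are annotated only as fragments and look like backbone remnants rather than functional parts.

The roughly 2.1 kb insert was cloned between NheI and XhoI, downstream of the human CMV immediate early enhancer and promoter, and is followed by an SV40 poly(A) signal. The feature tables show one reading direction containing a luciferase domain derived from the Oplophorus gracilirostris catalytic subunit, then a Cerulean-type cyan fluorescent protein, an unannotated stretch of about 150 bp, and finally the yellow fluorescent protein Citrine. The unannotated segment presumably holds the linker, but the record does not describe it or the zinc-binding elements, nor does it explain what "P40" denotes. In a design like this, the cyan and yellow proteins form a FRET pair whose energy transfer changes with Zn2+ binding. The fused luciferase can excite the pair by bioluminescence, giving a ratiometric signal without external illumination. The Addgene NGS and depositor sequences are the same length and carry the same features, differing only in orientation and start position.
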