Addgene plasmid #188057: pCMV-BLZinCh-P40
Purpose: Expression of BLZinCh-P40, a dual read-out BRET-FRET sensor for intracellular Zn2+ imaging, in mammalian cells
Depositing lab: Maarten Merkx. Depositing organization: Technische Universiteit Eindhoven. Publication: Ratiometric Bioluminescent Zinc Sensor Proteins to Quantify Serum and Intracellular Free Zn(2). Michielsen CMS, van Aalen EA, Merkx M. ACS Chem Biol. 2022 Jun 17;17(6):1567-1576. doi: 10.1021/acschembio.2c00227. Epub 2022 May 25. PubMed 35611686.
Backbone
  Vector backbone: pCMV
  Backbone size w/o insert (bp): 3934
  Total vector size (bp): 6043
  Vector type: Mammalian Expression
  Selectable markers: Neomycin (select with G418)
Growth in bacteria
  Bacterial resistance: Kanamycin, 50 μg/mL
  Growth temperature: 37°C
  Growth strain: DH5alpha
  Copy number: High Copy
Gene/Insert
  Gene/Insert name: BLZinCh-P40
  Insert size (bp): 2109
  Promoter: CMV promotor
  Cloning method: Restriction Enzyme; 5′ cloning site NheI (not destroyed); 3′ cloning site XhoI (not destroyed)
  Sequencing primers: 5′ GGTGGGAGGTCTATATAAGC; 3′ GAAATTTGTGATGCTATTGC
Terms and licenses: Academic/Nonprofit Terms; Industry Terms: Not Available to Industry
How to cite: pCMV-BLZinCh-P40 was a gift from Maarten Merkx (Addgene plasmid # 188057 ; http://n2t.net/addgene:188057 ; RRID:Addgene_188057)
